Addgene plasmid #120985: C73m
Purpose: MoClo golden gate assembly CD part for LasR-LSTPLVMI (Adam Meyer's improved LasR activator, selected for dynamic range and low cross-sensitivity with methods from https://doi.org/10.1101/285866).
Depositing lab: Richard Murray. Depositing organization: California Institute of Technology.
Backbone
  Vector backbone: DVA
  Backbone size w/o insert (bp): 2100
  Vector type: Synthetic Biology
Growth in bacteria
  Bacterial resistance: Ampicillin, 100 μg/mL
  Growth temperature: 37°C
  Growth strain: JM109
  Copy number: High Copy
Gene/Insert
  Gene/Insert name: LasR Adam Meyer
  Species: Synthetic
  Insert size (bp): 724
  Cloning method: Gibson Cloning
  Sequencing primers: 5′ AAATAGGCGTATCACGAGGCA; 3′ TTACCGCCTTTGAGTGAGCTG
Terms and licenses: Academic/Nonprofit Terms; Industry Terms: Not Available to Industry
Depositor comments: Please see Supplemental Documents for annotated Genbank file.
How to cite: C73m was a gift from Richard Murray (Addgene plasmid # 120985 ; http://n2t.net/addgene:120985 ; RRID:Addgene_120985)
