[The description below was written by a language model from this plasmid's Addgene catalogue record, the feature table of its GenBank file and pLannotate feature annotations shown in this document.]
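Description:
C73m is a basic part plasmid for MoClo Golden Gate assembly, belonging to the CIDAR MoClo extension collection and built on the small DVA destination-vector backbone (about 2.1 kb; the full sequenced plasmid is roughly 2.8 kb). It is a bacterial synthetic-biology vector propagated in E. coli at high copy from a ColE1/pUC-type origin, with selection provided by the β-lactamase gene (AmpR) under its own bla promoter. A putative bacterial transcription terminator sits just upstream of the part site, presumably insulating it from read-through. The part itself is bracketed by BioBrick prefix and suffix sequences.

The payload is a roughly 720 bp coding-sequence part in the "CD" position of the MoClo scheme, meaning it is flanked by the C and D fusion sites so that it slots between a ribosome binding site part and a terminator part during transcription-unit assembly. It encodes LasR-LSTPLVMI, an engineered variant of the Pseudomonas aeruginosa quorum-sensing transcriptional activator LasR, which binds its acyl-homoserine lactone autoinducer and activates target promoters. According to the record, this variant was selected for improved dynamic range and low cross-sensitivity to other inducers. As a part plasmid, it carries no annotated promoter or RBS for the insert, so expression depends on the elements supplied in downstream assemblies.

The construct is intended as a reusable building block for inducible or cell-to-cell signalling genetic circuits. The accompanying GenBank record covers only the 724 bp insert and contains no feature annotation beyond the source line, so the backbone details here come from the automated annotation of the full sequence.
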