Features (pLannotate 1.2.2; 7 found; start..end, strand, type, name):
     70..113     -  terminator     bacterial terminator: putative bacterial transcription terminator
    116..137     +  misc_feature   BioBrick prefix: BioBrick prefix for parts that do not start with "ATG"
    153..869     +  CDS            lasR: LASR_PSEAE - Experimental evidence at protein level: Swiss-Prot protein existence level 1. Transcriptional activator of elastase structural gene (LasB). Binds to the PAI autoinducer. From Pseudomonas aeruginosa (strain ATCC 15692 / DSM 22644 / CIP 104116 / JCM 14847 / LMG 12228 / 1C / PRS 101 / PAO1).
    883..903     +  misc_feature   BioBrick suffix: universal suffix for all parts
   1080..1668    -  rep_origin     ori: high-copy-number ColE1/pMB1/pBR322/pUC origin of replication
   1839..2699    -  CDS            AmpR: β-lactamase; bla; confers resistance to ampicillin, carbenicillin, and related antibiotics
   2700..2804    -  promoter       AmpR promoter: bla
>Addgene plasmid #120985 | C73m | addgene full sequence | sequence record 236047 | Addgene NGS Result
CACCTGACGTCTAAGAAACCATTATTATCATGACATTAACCTATAAAAATAGGCGTATCACGAGGCAGAA
TTTCAGATAAAAAAAATCCTTAGCTTTCGCTAAGGATGATTTCTGGAATTCGCGGCCGCTTCTAGAGACT
AGTGGGTCTCAAATGGCCTTGGTTGACGGTTTTCTTGAGCTGGAACGCTCAAGTGGAAAATTGGAGTTGA
GCGCCATCCTGCAGAAGATGGCGAGCGACCTCGGATTCTCGAAGATCCTGTTCGGCCTGTTGCCTAAGGA
CAGCCAGGACTACGAGAACGCCTTCATCGTCAGCAACTACCCGGCCGCCTGGCGCGAGCATTACGACCGA
ACTGGCTACGCGCGGGTCGACCCGACGGTCAGTCACTGTACCCAGAGCGTACTGCCGATTTTCTGGGAAC
CGCCCATCTACCAGACGCGAAAGCAGCACGAGTTCTTCGAGGAAGCCTTGGCCGCTGGCCTGGTGTATGG
ACTGACCATGCCGCTGCATGGTGCTCGCGGCGAACTCGGCGCGCTGAGCCTCAGCGTGGAAGCGGAAAAC
CGGGCCGAGGCCAACCGTTTCATGGAGTCGGTCCTGCCGACCCTGTGGATGCTCAAGGACTACGCACTGC
AGAGCGGTGTCGGAATGGCCTTCGAACATCCGATCAGCAAACCGGTGGTTCTGACCAGCCGAGAGAAGGA
AGTGTTACAGTGGTGCGCCATCGGCAAGACCAGCTGGGAGATATCGGTTATCTGCAACTGCTCGGAAGCC
AATGTGAACTTCCATATGGGAAATATTCGGCGGAAGTTCGGTGTGACCTCCCGCCGCGTAGCGGCCATTA
TGGCCGTTAATTTGGGTCTTATTACTCTCTGAGGTAGAGACCTACTAGTAGCGGCCGCTGCAGGCTTCCT
CGCTCACTGACTCGCTGCGCTCGGTCGTTCGGCTGCGGCGAGCGGTATCAGCTCACTCAAAGGCGGTAAT
ACGGTTATCCACAGAATCAGGGGATAACGCAGGAAAGAACATGTGAGCAAAAGGCCAGCAAAAGGCCAGG
AACCGTAAAAAGGCCGCGTTGCTGGCGTTTTTCCACAGGCTCCGCCCCCCTGACGAGCATCACAAAAATC
GACGCTCAAGTCAGAGGTGGCGAAACCCGACAGGACTATAAAGATACCAGGCGTTTCCCCCTGGAAGCTC
CCTCGTGCGCTCTCCTGTTCCGACCCTGCCGCTTACCGGATACCTGTCCGCCTTTCTCCCTTCGGGAAGC
GTGGCGCTTTCTCATAGCTCACGCTGTAGGTATCTCAGTTCGGTGTAGGTCGTTCGCTCCAAGCTGGGCT
GTGTGCACGAACCCCCCGTTCAGCCCGACCGCTGCGCCTTATCCGGTAACTATCGTCTTGAGTCCAACCC
GGTAAGACACGACTTATCGCCACTGGCAGCAGCCACTGGTAACAGGATTAGCAGAGCGAGGTATGTAGGC
GGTGCTACAGAGTTCTTGAAGTGGTGGCCTAACTACGGCTACACTAGAAGAACAGTATTTGGTATCTGCG
CTCTGCTGAAGCCAGTTACCTTCGGAAAAAGAGTTGGTAGCTCTTGATCCGGCAAACAAACCACCGCTGG
TAGCGGTGGTTTTTTTGTTTGCAAGCAGCAGATTACGCGCAGAAAAAAAGGATCTCAAGAAGATCCTTTG
ATCTTTTCTACGGGGTCTGACGCTCAGTGGAACGAAAACTCACGTTAAGGGATTTTGGTCATGAGATTAT
CAAAAAGGATCTTCACCTAGATCCTTTTAAATTAAAAATGAAGTTTTAAATCAATCTAAAGTATATATGA
GTAAACTTGGTCTGACAGTTACCAATGCTTAATCAGTGAGGCACCTATCTCAGCGATCTGTCTATTTCGT
TCATCCATAGTTGCCTGACTCCCCGTCGTGTAGATAACTACGATACGGGAGGGCTTACCATCTGGCCCCA
GTGCTGCAATGATACCGCGCGACCCACGCTCACCGGCTCCAGATTTATCAGCAATAAACCAGCCAGCCGG
AAGGGCCGAGCGCAGAAGTGGTCCTGCAACTTTATCCGCCTCCATCCAGTCTATTAATTGTTGCCGGGAA
GCTAGAGTAAGTAGTTCGCCAGTTAATAGTTTGCGCAACGTTGTTGCCATTGCTACAGGCATCGTGGTGT
CACGCTCGTCGTTTGGTATGGCTTCATTCAGCTCCGGTTCCCAACGATCAAGGCGAGTTACATGATCCCC
CATGTTGTGCAAAAAAGCGGTTAGCTCCTTCGGTCCTCCGATCGTTGTCAGAAGTAAGTTGGCCGCAGTG
TTATCACTCATGGTTATGGCAGCACTGCATAATTCTCTTACTGTCATGCCATCCGTAAGATGCTTTTCTG
TGACTGGTGAGTACTCAACCAAGTCATTCTGAGAATAGTGTATGCGGCGACCGAGTTGCTCTTGCCCGGC
GTCAATACGGGATAATACCGCGCCACATAGCAGAACTTTAAAAGTGCTCATCATTGGAAAACGTTCTTCG
GGGCGAAAACTCTCAAGGATCTTACCGCTGTTGAGATCCAGTTCGATGTAACCCACTCGTGCACCCAACT
GATCTTCAGCATCTTTTACTTTCACCAGCGTTTCTGGGTGAGCAAAAACAGGAAGGCAAAATGCCGCAAA
AAAGGGAATAAGGGCGACACGGAAATGTTGAATACTCATACTCTTCCTTTTTCAATATTATTGAAGCATT
TATCAGGGTTATTGTCTCATGAGCGGATACATATTTGAATGTATTTAGAAAAATAAACAAATAGGGGTTC
CGCGCACATTTCCCCGAAAAGTGC
