LOCUS       Exported 724 bp ds-DNA linear SYN 17-SEP-2021
DEFINITION  MoClo golden gate assembly CD part for LasR-LSTPLVMI (Adam Meyer's
            improved LasR activator, selected for dynamic range and low
            cross-sensitivity with methods from
            https://doi.org/10.1101/285866)..
ACCESSION   .
VERSION     .
KEYWORDS    C73m
SOURCE      synthetic DNA construct
  ORGANISM  synthetic DNA construct
REFERENCE   1 (bases 1 to 724)
  TITLE     CIDAR MoClo Extension
REFERENCE   2 (bases 1 to 724)
  AUTHORS   .
  TITLE     Direct Submission
  JOURNAL   Exported Sep 17, 2021 from SnapGene Server 1.1.58
            http://www.snapgene.com
FEATURES             Location/Qualifiers
     source          1..724
                     /organism="synthetic DNA construct"
                     /mol_type="other DNA"
ORIGIN
        1 aatggccttg gttgacggtt ttcttgagct ggaacgctca agtggaaaat tggagttgag
       61 cgccatcctg cagaagatgg cgagcgacct cggattctcg aagatcctgt tcggcctgtt
      121 gcctaaggac agccaggact acgagaacgc cttcatcgtc agcaactacc cggccgcctg
      181 gcgcgagcat tacgaccgaa ctggctacgc gcgggtcgac ccgacggtca gtcactgtac
      241 ccagagcgta ctgccgattt tctgggaacc gcccatctac cagacgcgaa agcagcacga
      301 gttcttcgag gaagccttgg ccgctggcct ggtgtatgga ctgaccatgc cgctgcatgg
      361 tgctcgcggc gaactcggcg cgctgagcct cagcgtggaa gcggaaaacc gggccgaggc
      421 caaccgtttc atggagtcgg tcctgccgac cctgtggatg ctcaaggact acgcactgca
      481 gagcggtgtc ggaatggcct tcgaacatcc gatcagcaaa ccggtggttc tgaccagccg
      541 agagaaggaa gtgttacagt ggtgcgccat cggcaagacc agctgggaga tatcggttat
      601 ctgcaactgc tcggaagcca atgtgaactt ccatatggga aatattcggc ggaagttcgg
      661 tgtgacctcc cgccgcgtag cggccattat ggccgttaat ttgggtctta ttactctctg
      721 aggt
//
